>Addgene plasmid #122439 | pHR-BRD4ΔN-miRFP670-Cry2WT | depositor full sequence | sequence record 234092 | pHR-BRD4ΔN-miRFP670-Cry2WT sequence 14248 bps
CGGATCTCGACGGTATCGCCAAATGGCAGTATTCATCCACAATTTTAAAAGAAAAGGGGGGATTGGGGGG
TACAGTGCAGGGGAAAGAATAGTAGACATAATAGCAACAGACATACAAACTAAAGAATTACAAAAACAAA
TTACAAAAATTCAAAATTTTCGGGTTTATTACAGGGACAGCAGAGATCCAGTTTGGATCGATAAGCTTGA
TATCGAATTCCTGCAGCCCCGATAAAATAAAAGATTTTATTTAGTCTCCAGAAAAAGGGGGGAATGAAAG
ACCCCACCTGTAGGTTTGGCAAGCTAGCTGCAGTAACGCCATTTTGCAAGGCATGGAAAAATACCAAACC
AAGAATAGAGAAGTTCAGATCAAGGGCGGGTACATGAAAATAGCTAACGTTGGGCCAAACAGGATATCTG
CGGTGAGCAGTTTCGGCCCCGGCCCGGGGCCAAGAACAGATGGTCACCGCAGTTTCGGCCCCGGCCCGAG
GCCAAGAACAGATGGTCCCCAGATATGGCCCAACCCTCAGCAGTTTCTTAAGACCCATCAGATGTTTCCA
GGCTCCCCCAAGGACCTGAAATGACCCTGCGCCTTATTTGAATTAACCAATCAGCCTGCTTCTCGCTTCT
GTTCGCGCGCTTCTGCTTCCCGAGCTCTATAAAAGAGCTCACAACCCCTCACTCGGCGCGCCAGTCCTCC
GACAGACTGAGTCGCCCGGGGGGGATCTGGAGCTCTCGAGAATTCTCACGCGACAGTGGATCCGGAGCTA
CCATGGAGGAGCCAGTGGTGGCCGTGTCCTCCCCGGCAGTGCCCCCTCCCACCAAGGTTGTGGCCCCGCC
CTCATCCAGCGACAGCAGCAGCGATAGCTCCTCGGACAGTGACAGTTCGACTGATGACTCTGAGGAGGAG
CGAGCCCAGCGGCTGGCTGAGCTCCAGGAGCAGCTCAAAGCCGTGCACGAGCAGCTTGCAGCCCTCTCTC
AGCCCCAGCAGAACAAACCAAAGAAAAAGGAGAAAGACAAGAAGGAAAAGAAAAAAGAAAAGCACAAAAG
GAAAGAGGAAGTGGAAGAGAATAAAAAAAGCAAAGCCAAGGAACCTCCTCCTAAAAAGACGAAGAAAAAT
AATAGCAGCAACAGCAATGTGAGCAAGAAGGAGCCAGCGCCCATGAAGAGCAAGCCCCCTCCCACGTATG
AG
[249 nt withheld, positions 1193-1441]
GAGAAAGTTGATGTGATTGCCGGCTCCTCCAAGATGAAGGGCTTCTCGTCCTCAGAGTCGGAGAGCTCCA
GTGAGTCCAGCTCCTCTGACAGCGAAGACTCCGAAACAGAGATGGCTCCGAAGTCAAAAAAGAAGGGGCA
CCCCGGGAGGGAGCAGAAGAAGCACCATCATCACCACCATCAGCAGATGCAGCAGGCCCCGGCTCCTGTG
CCCCAGCAGCCGCCCCCGCCTCCCCAGCAGCCCCCACCGCCTCCACCTCCGCAGCAGCAACAGCAGCCGC
CACCCCCGCCTCCCCCACCCTCCATGCCGCAGCAGGCAGCCCCGGCGATGAAGTCCTCGCCCCCACCCTT
CATTGCCACCCAGGTGCCCGTCCTGGAGCCCCAGCTCCCAGGCAGCGTCTTTGACCCCATCGGCCACTTC
ACCCAGCCCATCCTGCACCTGCCGCAGCCTGAGCTGCCCCCTCACCTGCCCCAGCCGCCTGAGCACAGCA
CTCCACCCCATCTCAACCAGCACGCAGTGGTCTCTCCTCCAGCTTTGCACAACGCACTACCCCAGCAGCC
ATCACGGCCCAGCAACCGAGCCGCTGCCCTGCCTCCCAAGCCCGCCCGGCCCCCAGCCGTGTCACCAGCC
TTGACCCAAACACCCCTGCTCCCACAGCCCCCCATGGCCCAACCCCCCCAAGTGCTGCTGGAGGATGAAG
AGCCACCTGCCCCACCCCTCACCTCCATGCAGATGCAGCTGTACCTGCAGCAGCTGCAGAAGGTGCAGCC
CCCTACGCCGCTACTCCCTTCCGTGAAGGTGCAGTCCCAGCCCCCACCCCCCCTGCCGCCCCCACCCCAC
CCCTCTGTGCAGCAGCAGCTGCAGCAGCAGCCGCCACCACCCCCACCACCCCAGCCCCAGCCTCCACCCC
AGCAGCAGCATCAGCCCCCTCCACGGCCCGTGCACTTGCAGCCCATGCAGTTTTCCACCCACATCCAACA
GCCCCCGCCACCCCAGGGCCAGCAGCCCCCCCATCCGCCCCCAGGCCAGCAGCCACCCCCGCCGCAGCCT
GCCAAGCCTCAGCAAGTCATCCAGCACCACCATTCACCCCGGCACCACAAGTCGGACCCCTACTCAACCG
GTCACCTCCGCGAAGCCCCCTCCCCGCTTATGATACATTCCCCCCAGATGTCACAGTTCCAGAGCCTGAC
CCACCAGTCTCCACCCCAGCAAAACGTCCAGCCTAAGAAACAGGAGCTGCGTGCTGCCTCCGTGGTCCAG
CCCCAGCCCCTCGTGGTGGTGAAGGAGGAGAAGATCCACTCACCCATCATCCGCAGCGAGCCCTTCAGCC
CCTCGCTGCGGCCGGAGCCCCCCAAGCACCCGGAGAGCATCAAGGCCCCCGTCCACCTGCCCCAGCGGCC
GGAAATGAAGCCTGTGGATGTCGGGAGGCCTGTGATCCGGCCCCCAGAGCAGAACGCACCGCCACCAGGG
GCCCCTGACAAGGACAAACAGAAACAGGAGCCGAAGACTCCAGTTGCGCCCAAAAAGGACCTGAAAATCA
AGAACATGGGCTCCTGGGCCAGCCTAGTGCAGAAGCATCCGACCACCCCCTCCTCCACAGCCAAGTCATC
CAGCGACAGCTTCGAGCAGTTCCGCCGCGCCGCTCGGGAGAAAGAGGAGCGTGAGAAGGCCCTGAAGGCT
CAGGCCGAGCACGCTGAGAAGGAGAAGGAGCGGCTGCGGCAGGAGCGCATGAGGAGCCGAGAGGACGAGG
ATGCGCTGGAGCAGGCCCGGCGGGCCCATGAGGAGGCACGTCGGCGCCAGGAGCAGCAGCAGCAGCAGCG
CCAGGAGCAACAGCAGCAGCAGCAACAGCAAGCAGCTGCGGTGGCTGCCGCCGCCACCCCACAGGCCCAG
AGCTCCCAGCCCCAGTCCATGCTGGACCAGCAGAGGGAGTTGGCCCGGAAGCGGGAGCAGGAGCGAAGAC
GCCGGGAAGCCATGGCAGCTACCATTGACATGAATTTCCAGAGTGATCTATTGTCAATATTTGAAGAAAA
TCTTTTCGGAGGCGGCTCCGGAGGCGGAAGCATGGTAGCAGGTCATGCCTCTGGCAGCCCCGCATTCGGG
ACCGCCTCTCATTCGAATTGCGAACATGAAGAGATCCACCTCGCCGGCTCGATCCAGCCGCATGGCGCGC
TTCTGGTCGTCAGCGAACATGATCATCGCGTCATCCAGGCCAGCGCCAACGCCGCGGAATTTCTGAATCT
CGGAAGCGTACTCGGCGTTCCGCTCGCCGAGATCGACGGCGATCTGTTGATCAAGATCCTGCCGCATCTC
GATCCCACCGCCGAAGGCATGCCGGTCGCGGTGCGCTGCCGGATCGGCAATCCCTCTACGGAGTACTGCG
GTCTGATGCATCGGCCTCCGGAAGGCGGGCTGATCATCGAACTCGAACGTGCCGGCCCGTCGATCGATCT
GTCAGGCACGCTGGCGCCGGCGCTGGAGCGGATCCGCACGGCGGGTTCACTGCGCGCGCTGTGCGATGAC
ACCGTGCTGCTGTTTCAGCAGTGCACCGGCTACGACCGGGTGATGGTGTATCGTTTCGATGAGCAAGGCC
ACGGCCTGGTATTCTCCGAGTGCCATGTGCCTGGGCTCGAATCCTATTTCGGCAACCGCTATCCGTCGTC
GACTGTCCCGCAGATGGCGCGGCAGCTGTACGTGCGGCAGCGCGTCCGCGTGCTGGTCGACGTCACCTAT
CAGCCGGTGCCGCTGGAGCCGCGGCTGTCGCCGCTGACCGGGCGCGATCTCGACATGTCGGGCTGCTTCC
TGCGCTCGATGTCGCCGTGCCATCTGCAGTTCCTGAAGGACATGGGCGTGCGCGCCACCCTGGCGGTGTC
GCTGGTGGTCGGCGGCAAGCTGTGGGGCCTGGTTGTCTGTCACCATTATCTGCCGCGCTTCATCCGTTTC
GAGCTGCGGGCGATCTGCAAACGGCTCGCCGAAAGGATCGCGACGCGGATCACCGCGCTTGAGAGCGCGG
CCACGCGTATGAAGATGGACAAAAAGACTATAGTTTGGTTTAGAAGAGACCTAAGGATTGAGGATAATCC
TGCATTAGCAGCAGCTGCTCACGAAGGATCTGTTTTTCCTGTCTTCATTTGGTGTCCTGAAGAAGAAGGA
CAGTTTTATCCTGGAAGAGCTTCAAGATGGTGGATGAAACAATCACTTGCTCACTTATCTCAATCCTTGA
AGGCTCTTGGATCTGACCTCACTTTAATCAAAACCCACAACACGATTTCAGCGATCTTGGATTGTATCCG
CGTTACCGGTGCTACAAAAGTCGTCTTTAACCACCTCTATGATCCTGTTTCGTTAGTTCGGGACCATACC
GTAAAGGAGAAGCTGGTGGAACGTGGGATCTCTGTGCAAAGCTACAATGGAGATCTATTGTATGAACCGT
GGGAGATATACTGCGAAAAGGGCAAACCTTTTACGAGTTTCAATTCTTACTGGAAGAAATGCTTAGATAT
GTCGATTGAATCCGTTATGCTTCCTCCTCCTTGGCGGTTGATGCCAATAACTGCAGCGGCTGAAGCGATT
TGGGCGTGTTCGATTGAAGAACTAGGGCTGGAGAATGAGGCCGAGAAACCGAGCAATGCGTTGTTAACTA
GAGCTTGGTCTCCAGGATGGAGCAATGCTGATAAGTTACTAAATGAGTTCATCGAGAAGCAGTTGATAGA
TTATGCAAAGAACAGCAAGAAAGTTGTTGGGAATTCTACTTCACTACTTTCTCCGTATCTCCATTTCGGG
GAAATAAGCGTCAGACACGTTTTCCAGTGTGCCCGGATGAAACAAATTATATGGGCAAGAGATAAGAACA
GTGAAGGAGAAGAAAGTGCAGATCTTTTTCTTAGGGGAATCGGTTTAAGAGAGTATTCTCGGTATATATG
TTTCAACTTCCCGTTTACTCACGAGCAATCGTTGTTGAGTCATCTTCGGTTTTTCCCTTGGGATGCTGAT
GTTGATAAGTTCAAGGCCTGGAGACAAGGCAGGACCGGTTATCCGTTGGTGGATGCCGGAATGAGAGAGC
TTTGGGCTACCGGATGGATGCATAACAGAATAAGAGTGATTGTTTCAAGCTTTGCTGTGAAGTTTCTTCT
CCTTCCATGGAAATGGGGAATGAAGTATTTCTGGGATACACTTTTGGATGCTGATTTGGAATGTGACATC
CTTGGCTGGCAGTATATCTCTGGGAGTATCCCCGATGGCCACGAGCTTGATCGCTTGGACAATCCCGCGT
TACAAGGCGCCAAATATGACCCAGAAGGTGAGTACATAAGGCAATGGCTTCCCGAGCTTGCGAGATTGCC
AACTGAATGGATCCATCATCCATGGGACGCTCCTTTAACCGTACTCAAAGCTTCTGGTGTGGAACTCGGA
ACAAACTATGCGAAACCCATTGTAGACATCGACACAGCTCGTGAGCTACTAGCTAAAGCTATTTCAAGAA
CCCGTGAAGCACAGATCATGATCGGAGCAGCAGCCCGGGATCCACCGGTCGCCACCGGTTCAGGGAGCGG
ATCCGGCTCAGGGAGTGCGGCCGCAACTCCCACCTGCAACATGCGTGACTGACTGAGGCCGCGACTCTAG
AGTCGACCTGCAGGCATGCAAGCTTGATATCAAGCTTATCGATAATCAACCTCTGGATTACAAAATTTGT
GAAAGATTGACTGGTATTCTTAACTATGTTGCTCCTTTTACGCTATGTGGATACGCTGCTTTAATGCCTT
TGTATCATGCTATTGCTTCCCGTATGGCTTTCATTTTCTCCTCCTTGTATAAATCCTGGTTGCTGTCTCT
TTATGAGGAGTTGTGGCCCGTTGTCAGGCAACGTGGCGTGGTGTGCACTGTGTTTGCTGACGCAACCCCC
ACTGGTTGGGGCATTGCCACCACCTGTCAGCTCCTTTCCGGGACTTTCGCTTTCCCCCTCCCTATTGCCA
CGGCGGAACTCATCGCCGCCTGCCTTGCCCGCTGCTGGACAGGGGCTCGGCTGTTGGGCACTGACAATTC
CGTGGTGTTGTCGGGGAAATCATCGTCCTTTCCTTGGCTGCTCGCCTGTGTTGCCACCTGGATTCTGCGC
GGGACGTCCTTCTGCTACGTCCCTTCGGCCCTCAATCCAGCGGACCTTCCTTCCCGCGGCCTGCTGCCGG
CTCTGCGGCCTCTTCCGCGTCTTCGCCTTCGCCCTCAGACGAGTCGGATCTCCCTTTGGGCCGCCTCCCC
GCATCGATACCGTCGACCTCGAGGGAATTAATTCGAGCTCGGTACCTTTAAGACCAATGACTTACAAGGC
AGCTGTAGATCTTAGCCACTTTTTAAAAGAAAAGGGGGGACTGGAAGGGCTAATTCACTCCCAACGAAGA
CAAGATCTGCTTTTTGCTTGTACTGGGTCTCTCTGGTTAGACCAGATCTGAGCCTGGGAGCTCTCTGGCT
AACTAGGGAACCCACTGCTTAAGCCTCAATAAAGCTTGCCTTGAGTGCTTCAAGTAGTGTGTGCCCGTCT
GTTGTGTGACTCTGGTAACTAGAGATCCCTCAGACCCTTTTAGTCAGTGTGGAAAATCTCTAGCAGCATC
TAGAATTAATTCCGTGTATTCTATAGTGTCACCTAAATCGTATGTGTATGATACATAAGGTTATGTATTA
ATTGTAGCCGCGTTCTAACGACAATATGTACAAGCCTAATTGTGTAGCATCTGGCTTACTGAAGCAGACC
CTATCATCTCTCTCGTAAACTGCCGTCAGAGTCGGTTTGGTTGGACGAACCTTCTGAGTTTCTGGTAACG
CCGTCCCGCACCCGGAAATGGTCAGCGAACCAATCAGCAGGGTCATCGCTAGCCAGATCCTCTACGCCGG
ACGCATCGTGGCCGGCATCACCGGCGCCACAGGTGCGGTTGCTGGCGCCTATATCGCCGACATCACCGAT
GGGGAAGATCGGGCTCGCCACTTCGGGCTCATGAGCGCTTGTTTCGGCGTGGGTATGGTGGCAGGCCCCG
TGGCCGGGGGACTGTTGGGCGCCATCTCCTTGCATGCACCATTCCTTGCGGCGGCGGTGCTCAACGGCCT
CAACCTACTACTGGGCTGCTTCCTAATGCAGGAGTCGCATAAGGGAGAGCGTCGAATGGTGCACTCTCAG
TACAATCTGCTCTGATGCCGCATAGTTAAGCCAGCCCCGACACCCGCCAACACCCGCTGACGCGCCCTGA
CGGGCTTGTCTGCTCCCGGCATCCGCTTACAGACAAGCTGTGACCGTCTCCGGGAGCTGCATGTGTCAGA
GGTTTTCACCGTCATCACCGAAACGCGCGAGACGAAAGGGCCTCGTGATACGCCTATTTTTATAGGTTAA
TGTCATGATAATAATGGTTTCTTAGACGTCAGGTGGCACTTTTCGGGGAAATGTGCGCGGAACCCCTATT
TGTTTATTTTTCTAAATACATTCAAATATGTATCCGCTCATGAGACAATAACCCTGATAAATGCTTCAAT
AATATTGAAAAAGGAAGAGTATGAGTATTCAACATTTCCGTGTCGCCCTTATTCCCTTTTTTGCGGCATT
TTGCCTTCCTGTTTTTGCTCACCCAGAAACGCTGGTGAAAGTAAAAGATGCTGAAGATCAGTTGGGTGCA
CGAGTGGGTTACATCGAACTGGATCTCAACAGCGGTAAGATCCTTGAGAGTTTTCGCCCCGAAGAACGTT
TTCCAATGATGAGCACTTTTAAAGTTCTGCTATGTGGCGCGGTATTATCCCGTATTGACGCCGGGCAAGA
GCAACTCGGTCGCCGCATACACTATTCTCAGAATGACTTGGTTGAGTACTCACCAGTCACAGAAAAGCAT
CTTACGGATGGCATGACAGTAAGAGAATTATGCAGTGCTGCCATAACCATGAGTGATAACACTGCGGCCA
ACTTACTTCTGACAACGATCGGAGGACCGAAGGAGCTAACCGCTTTTTTGCACAACATGGGGGATCATGT
AACTCGCCTTGATCGTTGGGAACCGGAGCTGAATGAAGCCATACCAAACGACGAGCGTGACACCACGATG
CCTGTAGCAATGGCAACAACGTTGCGCAAACTATTAACTGGCGAACTACTTACTCTAGCTTCCCGGCAAC
AATTAATAGACTGGATGGAGGCGGATAAAGTTGCAGGACCACTTCTGCGCTCGGCCCTTCCGGCTGGCTG
GTTTATTGCTGATAAATCTGGAGCCGGTGAGCGTGGGTCTCGCGGTATCATTGCAGCACTGGGGCCAGAT
GGTAAGCCCTCCCGTATCGTAGTTATCTACACGACGGGGAGTCAGGCAACTATGGATGAACGAAATAGAC
AGATCGCTGAGATAGGTGCCTCACTGATTAAGCATTGGTAACTGTCAGACCAAGTTTACTCATATATACT
TTAGATTGATTTAAAACTTCATTTTTAATTTAAAAGGATCTAGGTGAAGATCCTTTTTGATAATCTCATG
ACCAAAATCCCTTAACGTGAGTTTTCGTTCCACTGAGCGTCAGACCCCGTAGAAAAGATCAAAGGATCTT
CTTGAGATCCTTTTTTTCTGCGCGTAATCTGCTGCTTGCAAACAAAAAAACCACCGCTACCAGCGGTGGT
TTGTTTGCCGGATCAAGAGCTACCAACTCTTTTTCCGAAGGTAACTGGCTTCAGCAGAGCGCAGATACCA
AATACTGTTCTTCTAGTGTAGCCGTAGTTAGGCCACCACTTCAAGAACTCTGTAGCACCGCCTACATACC
TCGCTCTGCTAATCCTGTTACCAGTGGCTGCTGCCAGTGGCGATAAGTCGTGTCTTACCGGGTTGGACTC
AAGACGATAGTTACCGGATAAGGCGCAGCGGTCGGGCTGAACGGGGGGTTCGTGCACACAGCCCAGCTTG
GAGCGAACGACCTACACCGAACTGAGATACCTACAGCGTGAGCTATGAGAAAGCGCCACGCTTCCCGAAG
GGAGAAAGGCGGACAGGTATCCGGTAAGCGGCAGGGTCGGAACAGGAGAGCGCACGAGGGAGCTTCCAGG
GGGAAACGCCTGGTATCTTTATAGTCCTGTCGGGTTTCGCCACCTCTGACTTGAGCGTCGATTTTTGTGA
TGCTCGTCAGGGGGGCGGAGCCTATGGAAAAACGCCAGCAACGCGGCCTTTTTACGGTTCCTGGCCTTTT
GCTGGCCTTTTGCTCACATGTTCTTTCCTGCGTTATCCCCTGATTCTGTGGATAACCGTATTACCGCCTT
TGAGTGAGCTGATACCGCTCGCCGCAGCCGAACGACCGAGCGCAGCGAGTCAGTGAGCGAGGAAGCGGAA
GAGCGCCCAATACGCAAACCGCCTCTCCCCGCGCGTTGGCCGATTCATTAATGCAGCTGTGGAATGTGTG
TCAGTTAGGGTGTGGAAAGTCCCCAGGCTCCCCAGCAGGCAGAAGTATGCAAAGCATGCATCTCAATTAG
TCAGCAACCAGGTGTGGAAAGTCCCCAGGCTCCCCAGCAGGCAGAAGTATGCAAAGCATGCATCTCAATT
AGTCAGCAACCATAGTCCCGCCCCTAACTCCGCCCATCCCGCCCCTAACTCCGCCCAGTTCCGCCCATTC
TCCGCCCCATGGCTGACTAATTTTTTTTATTTATGCAGAGGCCGAGGCCGCCTCGGCCTCTGAGCTATTC
CAGAAGTAGTGAGGAGGCTTTTTTGGAGGCCTAGGCTTTTGCAAAAAGCTTGGACACAAGACAGGCTTGC
GAGATATGTTTGAGAATACCACTTTATCCCGCGTCAGGGAGAGGCAGTGCGTAAAAAGACGCGGACTCAT
GTGAAATACTGGTTTTTAGTGCGCCAGATCTCTATAATCTCGCGCAACCTATTTTCCCCTCGAACACTTT
TTAAGCCGTAGATAAACAGGCTGGGACACTTCACATGAGCGAAAAATACATCGTCACCTGGGACATGTTG
CAGATCCATGCACGTAAACTCGCAAGCCGACTGATGCCTTCTGAACAATGGAAAGGCATTATTGCCGTAA
GCCGTGGCGGTCTGTACCGGGTGCGTTACTGGCGCGTGAACTGGGTATTCGTCATGTCGATACCGTTTGT
ATTTCCAGCTACGATCACGACAACCAGCGCGAGCTTAAAGTGCTGAAACGCGCAGAAGGCGATGGCGAAG
GCTTCATCGTTATTGATGACCTGGTGGATACCGGTGGTACTGCGGTTGCGATTCGTGAAATGTATCCAAA
AGCGCACTTTGTCACCATCTTCGCAAAACCGGCTGGTCGTCCGCTGGTTGATGACTATGTTGTTGATATC
CCGCAAGATACCTGGATTGAACAGCCGTGGGATATGGGCGTCGTATTCGTCCCGCCAATCTCCGGTCGCT
AATCTTTTCAACGCCTGGCACTGCCGGGCGTTGTTCTTTTTAACTTCAGGCGGGTTACAATAGTTTCCAG
TAAGTATTCTGGAGGCTGCATCCATGACACAGGCAAACCTGAGCGAAACCCTGTTCAAACCCCGCTTTAA
ACATCCTGAAACCTCGACGCTAGTCCGCCGCTTTAATCACGGCGCACAACCGCCTGTGCAGTCGGCCCTT
GATGGTAAAACCATCCCTCACTGGTATCGCATGATTAACCGTCTGATGTGGATCTGGCGCGGCATTGACC
CACGCGAAATCCTCGACGTCCAGGCACGTATTGTGATGAGCGATGCCGAACGTACCGACGATGATTTATA
CGATACGGTGATTGGCTACCGTGGCGGCAACTGGATTTATGAGTGGGCCCCGGATCTTTGTGAAGGAACC
TTACTTCTGTGGTGTGACATAATTGGACAAACTACCTACAGAGATTTAAAGCTCTAAGGTAAATATAAAA
TTTTTAAGTGTATAATGTGTTAAACTACTGATTCTAATTGTTTGTGTATTTTAGATTCCAACCTATGGAA
CTGATGAATGGGAGCAGTGGTGGAATGCCTTTAATGAGGAAAACCTGTTTTGCTCAGAAGAAATGCCATC
TAGTGATGATGAGGCTACTGCTGACTCTCAACATTCTACTCCTCCAAAAAAGAAGAGAAAGGTAGAAGAC
CCCAAGGACTTTCCTTCAGAATTGCTAAGTTTTTTGAGTCATGCTGTGTTTAGTAATAGAACTCTTGCTT
GCTTTGCTATTTACACCACAAAGGAAAAAGCTGCACTGCTATACAAGAAAATTATGGAAAAATATTCTGT
AACCTTTATAAGTAGGCATAACAGTTATAATCATAACATACTGTTTTTTCTTACTCCACACAGGCATAGA
GTGTCTGCTATTAATAACTATGCTCAAAAATTGTGTACCTTTAGCTTTTTAATTTGTAAAGGGGTTAATA
AGGAATATTTGATGTATAGTGCCTTGACTAGAGATCATAATCAGCCATACCACATTTGTAGAGGTTTTAC
TTGCTTTAAAAAACCTCCCACACCTCCCCCTGAACCTGAAACATAAAATGAATGCAATTGTTGTTGTTAA
CTTGTTTATTGCAGCTTATAATGGTTACAAATAAAGCAATAGCATCACAAATTTCACAAATAAAGCATTT
TTTTCACTGCATTCTAGTTGTGGTTTGTCCAAACTCATCAATGTATCTTATCATGTCTGGATCAACTGGA
TAACTCAAGCTAACCAAAATCATCCCAAACTTCCCACCCCATACCCTATTACCACTGCCAATTACCTGTG
GTTTCATTTACTCTAAACCTGTGATTCCTCTGAATTATTTTCATTTTAAAGAAATTGTATTTGTTAAATA
TGTACTACAAACTTAGTAGTTGGAAGGGCTAATTCACTCCCAAAGAAGACAAGATATCCTTGATCTGTGG
ATCTACCACACACAAGGCTACTTCCCTGATTAGCAGAACTACACACCAGGGCCAGGGGTCAGATATCCAC
TGACCTTTGGATGGTGCTACAAGCTAGTACCAGTTGAGCCAGATAAGGTAGAAGAGGCCAATAAAGGAGA
GAACACCAGCTTGTTACACCCTGTGAGCCTGCATGGGATGGATGACCCGGAGAGAGAAGTGTTAGAGTGG
AGGTTTGACAGCCGCCTAGCATTTCATCACGTGGCCCGAGAGCTGCATCCGGAGTACTTCAAGAACTGCT
GATATCGAGCTTGCTACAAGGGACTTTCCGCTGGGGACTTTCCAGGGAGGCGTGGCCTGGGCGGGACTGG
GGAGTGGCGAGCCCTCAGATCCTGCATATAAGCAGCTGCTTTTTGCCTGTACTGGGTCTCTCTGGTTAGA
CCAGATCTGAGCCTGGGAGCTCTCTGGCTAACTAGGGAACCCACTGCTTAAGCCTCAATAAAGCTTGCCT
TGAGTGCTTCAAGTAGTGTGTGCCCGTCTGTTGTGTGACTCTGGTAACTAGAGATCCCTCAGACCCTTTT
AGTCAGTGTGGAAAATCTCTAGCAGTGGCGCCCGAACAGGGACTTGAAAGCGAAAGGGAAACCAGAGGAG
CTCTCTCGACGCAGGACTCGGCTTGCTGAAGCGCGCACGGCAAGAGGCGAGGGGCGGCGACTGGTGAGTA
CGCCAAAAATTTTGACTAGCGGAGGCTAGAAGGAGAGAGATGGGTGCGAGAGCGTCAGTATTAAGCGGGG
GAGAATTAGATCGCGATGGGAAAAAATTCGGTTAAGGCCAGGGGGAAAGAAAAAATATAAATTAAAACAT
ATAGTATGGGCAAGCAGGGAGCTAGAACGATTCGCAGTTAATCCTGGCCTGTTAGAAACATCAGAAGGCT
GTAGACAAATACTGGGACAGCTACAACCATCCCTTCAGACAGGATCAGAAGAACTTAGATCATTATATAA
TACAGTAGCAACCCTCTATTGTGTGCATCAAAGGATAGAGATAAAAGACACCAAGGAAGCTTTAGACAAG
ATAGAGGAAGAGCAAAACAAAAGTAAGACCACCGCACAGCAAGCGGCCGGCCGCTGATCTTCAGACCTGG
AGGAGGAGATATGAGGGACAATTGGAGAAGTGAATTATATAAATATAAAGTAGTAAAAATTGAACCATTA
GGAGTAGCACCCACCAAGGCAAAGAGAAGAGTGGTGCAGAGAGAAAAAAGAGCAGTGGGAATAGGAGCTT
TGTTCCTTGGGTTCTTGGGAGCAGCAGGAAGCACTATGGGCGCAGCGTCAATGACGCTGACGGTACAGGC
CAGACAATTATTGTCTGGTATAGTGCAGCAGCAGAACAATTTGCTGAGGGCTATTGAGGCGCAACAGCAT
CTGTTGCAACTCACAGTCTGGGGCATCAAGCAGCTCCAGGCAAGAATCCTGGCTGTGGAAAGATACCTAA
AGGATCAACAGCTCCTGGGGATTTGGGGTTGCTCTGGAAAACTCATTTGCACCACTGCTGTGCCTTGGAA
TGCTAGTTGGAGTAATAAATCTCTGGAACAGATTTGGAATCACACGACCTGGATGGAGTGGGACAGAGAA
ATTAACAATTACACAAGCTTAATACACTCCTTAATTGAAGAATCGCAAAACCAGCAAGAAAAGAATGAAC
AAGAATTATTGGAATTAGATAAATGGGCAAGTTTGTGGAATTGGTTTAACATAACAAATTGGCTGTGGTA
TATAAAATTATTCATAATGATAGTAGGAGGCTTGGTAGGTTTAAGAATAGTTTTTGCTGTACTTTCTATA
GTGAATAGAGTTAGGCAGGGATATTCACCATTATCGTTTCAGACCCACCTCCCAACCCCGAGGGGACCCG
ACAGGCCCGAAGGAATAGAAGAAGAAGGTGGAGAGAGAGACAGAGACAGATCCATTCGATTAGTGAA
Features (pLannotate 1.2.2; 35 found; start..end, strand, type, name):
     43..160     +  misc_feature   cPPT/CTS: central polypurine tract and central termination sequence of HIV-1
    197..229     -  misc_feature   MCS (fragment): pBluescript multiple cloning site
    313..720     +  promoter       SFFV promoter: spleen focus-forming virus long terminal repeat (LTR) promoter
    776..3478    +  CDS            BRD4 (fragment) (sequence partly withheld): BRD4_HUMAN - Also known as HUNK1. Experimental evidence at protein level: Swiss-Prot protein existence level 1. [Isoform B]: Acts as a chromatin insulator in the DNA damage response pathway. Inhibits DNA damage response signaling by recruiting the condensin-2 complex to acetylated histones, leading to chromatin structure remodeling, insulating the region from DNA damage response by limiting spreading of histone H2AX/H2A.x phosphorylation. From Homo sapiens (Human).
   3503..4447    +  CDS            miRFP670: miRFP670 is a basic (constitutively fluorescent) near ir fluorescent protein published in 2016, derived from Rhodopseudomonas palustris. It has low acid sensitivity. It requires the cofactor biliverdin for fluorescence.
   4460..5953    +  CDS            CRY2PHR: N-terminal photolyase homology region of Arabidopsis thaliana cryptochrome 2 binds to CIB1 upon exposure to blue light (Kennedy et al., 2010)
   6056..6086    +  misc_feature   MCS (fragment): pUC18/19 multiple cloning site
   6087..6105    +  misc_feature   MCS (fragment): pBluescript multiple cloning site
   6105..6693    +  misc_feature   WPRE: woodchuck hepatitis virus posttranscriptional regulatory element
   6694..6716    +  misc_feature   MCS (fragment): pBluescript multiple cloning site
   6733..6801    +  CDS            nef (fragment): NEF_HV1Z2 - Experimental evidence at protein level: Swiss-Prot protein existence level 1. Extracellular Nef protein targets CD4(+) T-lymphocytes for apoptosis by interacting with CXCR4 surface receptors. From Human immunodeficiency virus type 1 group M subtype D (isolate Z2/CDC-Z34) (HIV-1).
   6803..7036    +  LTR            3' LTR (ΔU3): self-inactivating 3' long terminal repeat (LTR) from HIV-1
   7061..7079    -  promoter       SP6 promoter: promoter for bacteriophage SP6 RNA polymerase
   7307..7586    +  CDS            TcR (fragment): tetracycline efflux protein; tet; confers resistance to tetracycline
   7587..7635    -  misc_feature   bom (fragment): basis of mobility region from pBR322
   7737..7772    -  CDS            rop (fragment): Rop protein, which maintains plasmids at low copy number; rop
   7867..7971    +  promoter       AmpR promoter: bla
   7972..8832    +  CDS            AmpR: β-lactamase; bla; confers resistance to ampicillin, carbenicillin, and related antibiotics
   9003..9591    +  rep_origin     ori: high-copy-number ColE1/pMB1/pBR322/pUC origin of replication
   9774..9830    +  CDS            lacI (fragment): lac repressor; lacI; The lac repressor binds to the lac operator to inhibit transcription in E. coli. This inhibition can be relieved by adding lactose or isopropyl-β-D-thiogalactopyranoside (IPTG).
   9837..10166   +  promoter       SV40 promoter: SV40 enhancer and early promoter
  10366..10485   +  CDS            gpt (fragment): XGPT_ECOLI - Also known as gpp, gxu. Experimental evidence at protein level: Swiss-Prot protein existence level 1. Purine salvage pathway enzyme that catalyzes the transfer of the ribosyl-5-phosphate group from 5-phospho-alpha-D-ribose 1- diphosphate (PRPP) to the N9 position of the 6-oxopurines guanine and xanthine to form the corresponding ribonucleotides GMP (guanosine 5'- monophosphate) and XMP (xanthosine 5'-monophosphate), with the release of PPi. To a lesser extent, also acts on hypoxanthine (PubMed:9100006, PubMed:3886014). Does not ribophosphorylate adenine (PubMed:3886014). From Esch
  10485..10820   +  CDS            gpt (fragment): XGPT_ECOLI - Also known as gpp, gxu. Experimental evidence at protein level: Swiss-Prot protein existence level 1. Purine salvage pathway enzyme that catalyzes the transfer of the ribosyl-5-phosphate group from 5-phospho-alpha-D-ribose 1- diphosphate (PRPP) to the N9 position of the 6-oxopurines guanine and xanthine to form the corresponding ribonucleotides GMP (guanosine 5'- monophosphate) and XMP (xanthosine 5'-monophosphate), with the release of PPi. To a lesser extent, also acts on hypoxanthine (PubMed:9100006, PubMed:3886014). Does not ribophosphorylate adenine (PubMed:3886014). From Esch
  10915..11220   +  CDS            frsA (fragment): FRSA_ECOLI - Also known as yafA. Experimental evidence at protein level: Swiss-Prot protein existence level 1. Catalyzes the hydrolysis of esters (PubMed:15808744). Displays esterase activity toward pNP-butyrate (PubMed:15808744). May stimulate mixed-acid fermentation by acting as a fermentation/respiration switch that down-regulates respiration and up- regulates fermentation rates (PubMed:15169777). From Escherichia coli (strain K12).
  11224..11298   +  CDS            small t antigen (fragment): SV40 (simian virus 40) small t antigen
  11300..11365   +  intron         small t intron: SV40 (simian virus 40) small t antigen intron
  11495..11515   +  CDS            SV40 NLS: nuclear localization signal of SV40 (simian virus 40) large T antigen
  11834..11917   +  CDS            large T antigen (fragment): large T antigen from SV40 (simian virus 40)
  11940..12074   +  polyA_signal   SV40 poly(A) signal: SV40 polyadenylation signal
  12241..12570   +  CDS            nef (fragment): NEF_HV1BR - Experimental evidence at protein level: Swiss-Prot protein existence level 1. Extracellular Nef protein targets CD4(+) T-lymphocytes for apoptosis by interacting with CXCR4 surface receptors (PubMed:14990729). From Human immunodeficiency virus type 1 group M subtype B (isolate BRU/LAI) (HIV-1).
  12618..12875   +  LTR            5' LTR (truncated): truncated 5' long terminal repeat (LTR) from HIV-1
  12922..13047   +  misc_feature   HIV-1 Ψ: packaging signal of human immunodeficiency virus type 1
  13031..13369   +  CDS            HIV-1 gag (fragment): gag protein from human immunodeficiency virus 1; gag
  13544..13777   +  misc_feature   RRE: The Rev response element (RRE) of HIV-1 allows for Rev-dependent mRNA export from the nucleus to the cytoplasm.
  14154..6       +  CDS            Rev (fragment) (across the origin): human immunodeficiency virus 1 (HIV-1) Rev protein; rev; enhances nuclear export of unspliced and incompletely spliced viral mRNAs
