>Addgene plasmid #122439 | pHR-BRD4ΔN-miRFP670-Cry2WT | addgene full sequence | sequence record 238730 | Addgene NGS Result
CGGATCTCGACGGTATCGCCAAATGGCAGTATTCATCCACAATTTTAAAAGAAAAGGGGGGATTGGGGGG
TACAGTGCAGGGGAAAGAATAGTAGACATAATAGCAACAGACATACAAACTAAAGAATTACAAAAACAAA
TTACAAAAATTCAAAATTTTCGGGTTTATTACAGGGACAGCAGAGATCCAGTTTGGATCGATAAGCTTGA
TATCGAATTCCTGCAGCCCCGATAAAATAAAAGATTTTATTTAGTCTCCAGAAAAAGGGGGGAATGAAAG
ACCCCACCTGTAGGTTTGGCAAGCTAGCTGCAGTAACGCCATTTTGCAAGGCATGGAAAAATACCAAACC
AAGAATAGAGAAGTTCAGATCAAGGGCGGGTACATGAAAATAGCTAACGTTGGGCCAAACAGGATATCTG
CGGTGAGCAGTTTCGGCCCCGGCCCGGGGCCAAGAACAGATGGTCACCGCAGTTTCGGCCCCGGCCCGAG
GCCAAGAACAGATGGTCCCCAGATATGGCCCAACCCTCAGCAGTTTCTTAAGACCCATCAGATGTTTCCA
GGCTCCCCCAAGGACCTGAAATGACCCTGCGCCTTATTTGAATTAACCAATCAGCCTGCTTCTCGCTTCT
GTTCGCGCGCTTCTGCTTCCCGAGCTCTATAAAAGAGCTCACAACCCCTCACTCGGCGCGCCAGTCCTCC
GACAGACTGAGTCGCCCGGGGGGGATCTGGAGCTCTCGAGAATTCTCACGCGACAGTGGATCCGGAGCTA
CCATGGAGGAGCCAGTGGTGGCCGTGTCCTCCCCGGCAGTGCCCCCTCCCACCAAGGTTGTGGCCCCGCC
CTCATCCAGCGACAGCAGCAGCGATAGCTCCTCGGACAGTGACAGTTCGACTGATGACTCTGAGGAGGAG
CGAGCCCAGCGGCTGGCTGAGCTCCAGGAGCAGCTCAAAGCCGTGCACGAGCAGCTTGCAGCCCTCTCTC
AGCCCCAGCAGAACAAACCAAAGAAAAAGGAGAAAGACAAGAAGGAAAAGAAAAAAGAAAAGCACAAAAG
GAAAGAGGAAGTGGAAGAGAATAAAAAAAGCAAAGCCAAGGAACCTCCTCCTAAAAAGACGAAGAAAAAT
AATAGCAGCAACAGCAATGTGAGCAAGAAGGAGCCAGCGCCCATGAAGAGCAAGCCCCCTCCCACGTATG
AG
[249 nt withheld, positions 1193-1441]
GAGAAAGTTGATGTGATTGCCGGCTCCTCCAAGATGAAGGGCTTCTCGTCCTCAGAGTCGGAGAGCTCCA
GTGAGTCCAGCTCCTCTGACAGCGAAGACTCCGAAACAGAGATGGCTCCGAAGTCAAAAAAGAAGGGGCA
CCCCGGGAGGGAGCAGAAGAAGCACCATCATCACCACCATCAGCAGATGCAGCAGGCCCCGGCTCCTGTG
CCCCAGCAGCCGCCCCCGCCTCCCCAGCAGCCCCCRCCGCCTCCACCTCCGCAGCAGCAACAGCAGCCGC
CACCCCCGCCTCCCCCACCCTCCATGCCGCAGCAGGCAGCCCCGGCGATGAAGTCCTCGCCCCCACCCTT
CATTGCCACCCAGGTGCCCGTCCTGGAGCCCCAGCTCCCAGGCAGCGTCTTTGACCCCATCGGCCACTTC
ACCCAGCCCATCCTGCACCTGCCGCAGCCTGAGCTGCCCCCTCACCTGCCCCAGCCGCCTGAGCACAGCA
CTCCACCCCATCTCAACCAGCACGCAGTGGTCTCTCCTCCAGCTTTGCACAACGCACTACCCCAGCAGCC
ATCACGGCCCAGCAACCGAGCCGCTGCCCTGCCTCCCAAGCCCGCCCGGCCCCCAGCCGTGTCACCAGCC
TTGACCCAAACACCCCTGCTCCCACAGCCCCCCATGGCCCAACCCCCCCAAGTGCTGCTGGAGGATGAAG
AGCCACCTGCCCCACCCCTCACCTCCATGCAGATGCAGCTGTACCTGCAGCAGCTGCAGAAGGTGCAGCC
CCCTACGCCGCTACTCCCTTCCGTGAAGGTGCAGTCCCAGCCCCCACCCCCCCTGCCGCCCCCACCCCAC
CCCTCTGTGCAGCAGCAGCTGCAGCAGCAGCCGCCACCACCCCCACCACCCCAGCCCCAGCCTCCACCCC
AGCAGCAGCATCAGCCCCCTCCACGGCCCGTGCACTTGCAGCCCATGCAGTTTTCCACCCACATCCAACA
GCCCCCGCCACCCCAGGGCCAGCAGCCCCCCCATCCGCCCCCAGGCCAGCAGCCACCCCCGCCGCAGCCT
GCCAAGCCTCAGCAAGTCATCCAGCACCACCATTCACCCCGGCACCACAAGTCGGACCCCTACTCAACCG
GTCACCTCCGCGAAGCCCCCTCCCCGCTTATGATACATTCCCCCCAGATGTCACAGTTCCAGAGCCTGAC
CCACCAGTCTCCACCCCAGCAAAACGTCCAGCCTAAGAAACAGGAGCTGCGTGCTGCCTCCGTGGTCCAG
CCCCAGCCCCTCGTGGTGGTGAAGGAGGAGAAGATCCACTCACCCATCATCCGCAGCGAGCCCTTCAGCC
CCTCGCTGCGGCCGGAGCCCCCCAAGCACCCGGAGAGCATCAAGGCCCCCGTCCACCTGCCCCAGCGGCC
GGAAATGAAGCCTGTGGATGTCGGGAGGCCTGTGATCCGGCCCCCAGAGCAGAACGCACCGCCACCAGGG
GCCCCTGACAAGGACAAACAGAAACAGGAGCCGAAGACTCCAGTTGCGCCCAAAAAGGACCTGAAAATCA
AGAACATGGGCTCCTGGGCCAGCCTAGTGCAGAAGCATCCGACCACCCCCTCCTCCACAGCCAAGTCATC
CAGCGACAGCTTCGAGCAGTTCCGCCGCGCCGCTCGGGAGAAAGAGGAGCGTGAGAAGGCCCTGAAGGCT
CAGGCCGAGCACGCTGAGAAGGAGAAGGAGCGGCTGCGGCAGGAGCGCATGAGGAGCCGAGAGGACGAGG
ATGCGCTGGAGCAGGCCCGGCGGGCCCATGAGGAGGCACGTCGGCGCCAGGAGCAGCAGCAGCAGCAGCG
CCAGGAGCAACAGCAGCAGCAGCAACAGCAAGCAGCTGCGGTGGCTGCCGCCGCCACCCCACAGGCCCAG
AGCTCCCAGCCCCAGTCCATGCTGGACCAGCAGAGGGAGTTGGCCCGGAAGCGGGAGCAGGAGCGAAGAC
GCCGGGAAGCCATGGCAGCTACCATTGACATGAATTTCCAGAGTGATCTATTGTCAATATTTGAAGAAAA
TCTTTTCGGAGGCGGCTCCGGAGGCGGAAGCATGGTAGCAGGTCATGCCTCTGGCAGCCCCGCATTCGGG
ACCGCCTCTCATTCGAATTGCGAACATGAAGAGATCCACCTCGCCGGCTCGATCCAGCCGCATGGCGCGC
TTCTGGTCGTCAGCGAACATGATCATCGCGTCATCCAGGCCAGCGCCAACGCCGCGGAATTTCTGAATCT
CGGAAGCGTACTCGGCGTTCCGCTCGCCGAGATCGACGGCGATCTGTTGATCAAGATCCTGCCGCATCTC
GATCCCACCGCCGAAGGCATGCCGGTCGCGGTGCGCTGCCGGATCGGCAATCCCTCTACGGAGTACTGCG
GTCTGATGCATCGGCCTCCGGAAGGCGGGCTGATCATCGAACTCGAACGTGCCGGCCCGTCGATCGATCT
GTCAGGCACGCTGGCGCCGGCGCTGGAGCGGATCCGCACGGCGGGTTCACTGCGCGCGCTGTGCGATGAC
ACCGTGCTGCTGTTTCAGCAGTGCACCGGCTACGACCGGGTGATGGTGTATCGTTTCGATGAGCAAGGCC
ACGGCCTGGTATTCTCCGAGTGCCATGTGCCTGGGCTCGAATCCTATTTCGGCAACCGCTATCCGTCGTC
GACTGTCCCGCAGATGGCGCGGCAGCTGTACGTGCGGCAGCGCGTCCGCGTGCTGGTCGACGTCACCTAT
CAGCCGGTGCCGCTGGAGCCGCGGCTGTCGCCGCTGACCGGGCGCGATCTCGACATGTCGGGCTGCTTCC
TGCGCTCGATGTCGCCGTGCCATCTGCAGTTCCTGAAGGACATGGGCGTGCGCGCCACCCTGGCGGTGTC
GCTGGTGGTCGGCGGCAAGCTGTGGGGCCTGGTTGTCTGTCACCATTATCTGCCGCGCTTCATCCGTTTC
GAGCTGCGGGCGATCTGCAAACGGCTCGCCGAAAGGATCGCGACGCGGATCACCGCGCTTGAGAGCGCGG
CCACGCGTATGAAGATGGACAAAAAGACTATAGTTTGGTTTAGAAGAGACCTAAGGATTGAGGATAATCC
TGCATTAGCAGCAGCTGCTCACGAAGGATCTGTTTTTCCTGTCTTCATTTGGTGTCCTGAAGAAGAAGGA
CAGTTTTATCCTGGAAGAGCTTCAAGATGGTGGATGAAACAATCACTTGCTCACTTATCTCAATCCTTGA
AGGCTCTTGGATCTGACCTCACTTTAATCAAAACCCACAACACGATTTCAGCGATCTTGGATTGTATCCG
CGTTACCGGTGCTACAAAAGTCGTCTTTAACCACCTCTATGATCCTGTTTCGTTAGTTCGGGACCATACC
GTAAAGGAGAAGCTGGTGGAACGTGGGATCTCTGTGCAAAGCTACAATGGAGATCTATTGTATGAACCGT
GGGAGATATACTGCGAAAAGGGCAAACCTTTTACGAGTTTCAATTCTTACTGGAAGAAATGCTTAGATAT
GTCGATTGAATCCGTTATGCTTCCTCCTCCTTGGCGGTTGATGCCAATAACTGCAGCGGCTGAAGCGATT
TGGGCGTGTTCGATTGAAGAACTAGGGCTGGAGAATGAGGCCGAGAAACCGAGCAATGCGTTGTTAACTA
GAGCTTGGTCTCCAGGATGGAGCAATGCTGATAAGTTACTAAATGAGTTCATCGAGAAGCAGTTGATAGA
TTATGCAAAGAACAGCAAGAAAGTTGTTGGGAATTCTACTTCACTACTTTCTCCGTATCTCCATTTCGGG
GAAATAAGCGTCAGACACGTTTTCCAGTGTGCCCGGATGAAACAAATTATATGGGCAAGAGATAAGAACA
GTGAAGGAGAAGAAAGTGCAGATCTTTTTCTTAGGGGAATCGGTTTAAGAGAGTATTCTCGGTATATATG
TTTCAACTTCCCGTTTACTCACGAGCAATCGTTGTTGAGTCATCTTCGGTTTTTCCCTTGGGATGCTGAT
GTTGATAAGTTCAAGGCCTGGAGACAAGGCAGGACCGGTTATCCGTTGGTGGATGCCGGAATGAGAGAGC
TTTGGGCTACCGGATGGATGCATAACAGAATAAGAGTGATTGTTTCAAGCTTTGCTGTGAAGTTTCTTCT
CCTTCCATGGAAATGGGGAATGAAGTATTTCTGGGATACACTTTTGGATGCTGATTTGGAATGTGACATC
CTTGGCTGGCAGTATATCTCTGGGAGTATCCCCGATGGCCACGAGCTTGATCGCTTGGACAATCCCGCGT
TACAAGGCGCCAAATATGACCCAGAAGGTGAGTACATAAGGCAATGGCTTCCCGAGCTTGCGAGATTGCC
AACTGAATGGATCCATCATCCATGGGACGCTCCTTTAACCGTACTCAAAGCTTCTGGTGTGGAACTCGGA
ACAAACTATGCGAAACCCATTGTAGACATCGACACAGCTCGTGAGCTACTAGCTAAAGCTATTTCAAGAA
CCCGTGAAGCACAGATCATGATCGGAGCAGCAGCCCGGGATCCACCGGTCGCCACCGGTTCAGGGAGCGG
ATCCGGCTCAGGGAGTGCGGCCGCAACTCCCACCTGCAACATGCGTGACTGACTGAGGCCGCGACTCTAG
AGTCGACCTGCAGGCATGCAAGCTTGATATCAAGCTTATCGATAATCAACCTCTGGATTACAAAATTTGT
GAAAGATTGACTGGTATTCTTAACTATGTTGCTCCTTTTACGCTATGTGGATACGCTGCTTTAATGCCTT
TGTATCATGCTATTGCTTCCCGTATGGCTTTCATTTTCTCCTCCTTGTATAAATCCTGGTTGCTGTCTCT
TTATGAGGAGTTGTGGCCCGTTGTCAGGCAACGTGGCGTGGTGTGCACTGTGTTTGCTGACGCAACCCCC
ACTGGTTGGGGCATTGCCACCACCTGTCAGCTCCTTTCCGGGACTTTCGCTTTCCCCCTCCCTATTGCCA
CGGCGGAACTCATCGCCGCCTGCCTTGCCCGCTGCTGGACAGGGGCTCGGCTGTTGGGCACTGACAATTC
CGTGGTGTTGTCGGGGAAATCATCGTCCTTTCCTTGGCTGCTCGCCTGTGTTGCCACCTGGATTCTGCGC
GGGACGTCCTTCTGCTACGTCCCTTCGGCCCTCAATCCAGCGGACCTTCCTTCCCGCGGCCTGCTGCCGG
CTCTGCGGCCTCTTCCGCGTCTTCGCCTTCGCCCTCAGACGAGTCGGATCTCCCTTTGGGCCGCCTCCCC
GCATCGATACCGTCGACCTCGAGGGAATTAATTCGAGCTCGGTACCTTTAAGACCAATGACTTACAAGGC
AGCTGTAGATCTTAGCCACTTTTTAAAAGAAAAGGGGGGACTGGAAGGGCTAATTCACTCCCAACGAAGA
CAAGATCTGCTTTTTGCTTGTACTGGGTCTCTCTGGTTAGACCAGATCTGAGCCTGGGAGCTCTCTGGCT
AACTAGGGAACCCACTGCTTAAGCCTCAATAAAGCTTGCCTTGAGTGCTTCAAGTAGTGTGTGCCCGTCT
GTTGTGTGACTCTGGTAACTAGAGATCCCTCAGACCCTTTTAGTCAGTGTGGAAAATCTCTAGCAGCATC
TAGAATTAATTCCGTGTATTCTATAGTGTCACCTAAATCGTATGTGTATGATACATAAGGTTATGTATTA
ATTGTAGCCGCGTTCTAACGACAATATGTACAAGCCTAATTGTGTAGCATCTGGCTTACTGAAGCAGACC
CTATCATCTCTCTCGTAAACTGCCGTCAGAGTCGGTTTGGTTGGACGAACCTTCTGAGTTTCTGGTAACG
CCGTCCCGCACCCGGAAATGGTCAGCGAACCAATCAGCAGGGTCATCGCTAGCCAGATCCTCTACGCCGG
ACGCATCGTGGCCGGCATCACCGGCGCCACAGGTGCGGTTGCTGGCGCCTATATCGCCGACATCACCGAT
GGGGAAGATCGGGCTCGCCACTTCGGGCTCATGAGCGCTTGTTTCGGCGTGGGTATGGTGGCAGGCCCCG
TGGCCGGGGGACTGTTGGGCGCCATCTCCTTGCATGCACCATTCCTTGCGGCGGCGGTGCTCAACGGCCT
CAACCTACTACTGGGCTGCTTCCTAATGCAGGAGTCGCATAAGGGAGAGCGTCGAATGGTGCACTCTCAG
TACAATCTGCTCTGATGCCGCATAGTTAAGCCAGCCCCGACACCCGCCAACACCCGCTGACGCGCCCTGA
CGGGCTTGTCTGCTCCCGGCATCCGCTTACAGACAAGCTGTGACCGTCTCCGGGAGCTGCATGTGTCAGA
GGTTTTCACCGTCATCACCGAAACGCGCGAGACGAAAGGGCCTCGTGATACGCCTATTTTTATAGGTTAA
TGTCATGATAATAATGGTTTCTTAGACGTCAGGTGGCACTTTTCGGGGAAATGTGCGCGGAACCCCTATT
TGTTTATTTTTCTAAATACATTCAAATATGTATCCGCTCATGAGACAATAACCCTGATAAATGCTTCAAT
AATATTGAAAAAGGAAGAGTATGAGTATTCAACATTTCCGTGTCGCCCTTATTCCCTTTTTTGCGGCATT
TTGCCTTCCTGTTTTTGCTCACCCAGAAACGCTGGTGAAAGTAAAAGATGCTGAAGATCAGTTGGGTGCA
CGAGTGGGTTACATCGAACTGGATCTCAACAGCGGTAAGATCCTTGAGAGTTTTCGCCCCGAAGAACGTT
TTCCAATGATGAGCACTTTTAAAGTTCTGCTATGTGGCGCGGTATTATCCCGTATTGACGCCGGGCAAGA
GCAACTCGGTCGCCGCATACACTATTCTCAGAATGACTTGGTTGAGTACTCACCAGTCACAGAAAAGCAT
CTTACGGATGGCATGACAGTAAGAGAATTATGCAGTGCTGCCATAACCATGAGTGATAACACTGCGGCCA
ACTTACTTCTGACAACGATCGGAGGACCGAAGGAGCTAACCGCTTTTTTGCACAACATGGGGGATCATGT
AACTCGCCTTGATCGTTGGGAACCGGAGCTGAATGAAGCCATACCAAACGACGAGCGTGACACCACGATG
CCTGTAGCAATGGCAACAACGTTGCGCAAACTATTAACTGGCGAACTACTTACTCTAGCTTCCCGGCAAC
AATTAATAGACTGGATGGAGGCGGATAAAGTTGCAGGACCACTTCTGCGCTCGGCCCTTCCGGCTGGCTG
GTTTATTGCTGATAAATCTGGAGCCGGTGAGCGTGGGTCTCGCGGTATCATTGCAGCACTGGGGCCAGAT
GGTAAGCCCTCCCGTATCGTAGTTATCTACACGACGGGGAGTCAGGCAACTATGGATGAACGAAATAGAC
AGATCGCTGAGATAGGTGCCTCACTGATTAAGCATTGGTAACTGTCAGACCAAGTTTACTCATATATACT
TTAGATTGATTTAAAACTTCATTTTTAATTTAAAAGGATCTAGGTGAAGATCCTTTTTGATAATCTCATG
ACCAAAATCCCTTAACGTGAGTTTTCGTTCCACTGAGCGTCAGACCCCGTAGAAAAGATCAAAGGATCTT
CTTGAGATCCTTTTTTTCTGCGCGTAATCTGCTGCTTGCAAACAAAAAAACCACCGCTACCAGCGGTGGT
TTGTTTGCCGGATCAAGAGCTACCAACTCTTTTTCCGAAGGTAACTGGCTTCAGCAGAGCGCAGATACCA
AATACTGTTCTTCTAGTGTAGCCGTAGTTAGGCCACCACTTCAAGAACTCTGTAGCACCGCCTACATACC
TCGCTCTGCTAATCCTGTTACCAGTGGCTGCTGCCAGTGGCGATAAGTCGTGTCTTACCGGGTTGGACTC
AAGACGATAGTTACCGGATAAGGCGCAGCGGTCGGGCTGAACGGGGGGTTCGTGCACACAGCCCAGCTTG
GAGCGAACGACCTACACCGAACTGAGATACCTACAGCGTGAGCTATGAGAAAGCGCCACGCTTCCCGAAG
GGAGAAAGGCGGACAGGTATCCGGTAAGCGGCAGGGTCGGAACAGGAGAGCGCACGAGGGAGCTTCCAGG
GGGAAACGCCTGGTATCTTTATAGTCCTGTCGGGTTTCGCCACCTCTGACTTGAGCGTCGATTTTTGTGA
TGCTCGTCAGGGGGGCGGAGCCTATGGAAAAACGCCAGCAACGCGGCCTTTTTACGGTTCCTGGCCTTTT
GCTGGCCTTTTGCTCACATGTTCTTTCCTGCGTTATCCCCTGATTCTGTGGATAACCGTATTACCGCCTT
TGAGTGAGCTGATACCGCTCGCCGCAGCCGAACGACCGAGCGCAGCGAGTCAGTGAGCGAGGAAGCGGAA
GAGCGCCCAATACGCAAACCGCCTCTCCCCGCGCGTTGGCCGATTCATTAATGCAGCTGTGGAATGTGTG
TCAGTTAGGGTGTGGAAAGTCCCCAGGCTCCCCAGCAGGCAGAAGTATGCAAAGCATGCATCTCAATTAG
TCAGCAACCAGGTGTGGAAAGTCCCCAGGCTCCCCAGCAGGCAGAAGTATGCAAAGCATGCATCTCAATT
AGTCAGCAACCATAGTCCCGCCCCTAACTCCGCCCATCCCGCCCCTAACTCCGCCCAGTTCCGCCCATTC
TCCGCCCCATGGCTGACTAATTTTTTTTATTTATGCAGAGGCCGAGGCCGCCTCGGCCTCTGAGCTATTC
CAGAAGTAGTGAGGAGGCTTTTTTGGAGGCCTAGGCTTTTGCAAAAAGCTTGGACACAAGACAGGCTTGC
GAGATATGTTTGAGAATACCACTTTATCCCGCGTCAGGGAGAGGCAGTGCGTAAAAAGACGCGGACTCAT
GTGAAATACTGGTTTTTAGTGCGCCAGATCTCTATAATCTCGCGCAACCTATTTTCCCCTCGAACACTTT
TTAAGCCGTAGATAAACAGGCTGGGACACTTCACATGAGCGAAAAATACATCGTCACCTGGGACATGTTG
CAGATCCATGCACGTAAACTCGCAAGCCGACTGATGCCTTCTGAACAATGGAAAGGCATTATTGCCGTAA
GCCGTGGCGGTCTGTACCGGGTGCGTTACTGGCGCGTGAACTGGGTATTCGTCATGTCGATACCGTTTGT
ATTTCCAGCTACGATCACGACAACCAGCGCGAGCTTAAAGTGCTGAAACGCGCAGAAGGCGATGGCGAAG
GCTTCATCGTTATTGATGACCTGGTGGATACCGGTGGTACTGCGGTTGCGATTCGTGAAATGTATCCAAA
AGCGCACTTTGTCACCATCTTCGCAAAACCGGCTGGTCGTCCGCTGGTTGATGACTATGTTGTTGATATC
CCGCAAGATACCTGGATTGAACAGCCGTGGGATATGGGCGTCGTATTCGTCCCGCCAATCTCCGGTCGCT
AATCTTTTCAACGCCTGGCACTGCCGGGCGTTGTTCTTTTTAACTTCAGGCGGGTTACAATAGTTTCCAG
TAAGTATTCTGGAGGCTGCATCCATGACACAGGCAAACCTGAGCGAAACCCTGTTCAAACCCCGCTTTAA
ACATCCTGAAACCTCGACGCTAGTCCGCCGCTTTAATCACGGCGCACAACCGCCTGTGCAGTCGGCCCTT
GATGGTAAAACCATCCCTCACTGGTATCGCATGATTAACCGTCTGATGTGGATCTGGCGCGGCATTGACC
CACGCGAAATCCTCGACGTCCAGGCACGTATTGTGATGAGCGATGCCGAACGTACCGACGATGATTTATA
CGATACGGTGATTGGCTACCGTGGCGGCAACTGGATTTATGAGTGGGCCCCGGATCTTTGTGAAGGAACC
TTACTTCTGTGGTGTGACATAATTGGACAAACTACCTACAGAGATTTAAAGCTCTAAGGTAAATATAAAA
TTTTTAAGTGTATAATGTGTTAAACTACTGATTCTAATTGTTTGTGTATTTTAGATTCCAACCTATGGAA
CTGATGAATGGGAGCAGTGGTGGAATGCCTTTAATGAGGAAAACCTGTTTTGCTCAGAAGAAATGCCATC
TAGTGATGATGAGGCTACTGCTGACTCTCAACATTCTACTCCTCCAAAAAAGAAGAGAAAGGTAGAAGAC
CCCAAGGACTTTCCTTCAGAATTGCTAAGTTTTTTGAGTCATGCTGTGTTTAGTAATAGAACTCTTGCTT
GCTTTGCTATTTACACCACAAAGGAAAAAGCTGCACTGCTATACAAGAAAATTATGGAAAAATATTCTGT
AACCTTTATAAGTAGGCATAACAGTTATAATCATAACATACTGTTTTTTCTTACTCCACACAGGCATAGA
GTGTCTGCTATTAATAACTATGCTCAAAAATTGTGTACCTTTAGCTTTTTAATTTGTAAAGGGGTTAATA
AGGAATATTTGATGTATAGTGCCTTGACTAGAGATCATAATCAGCCATACCACATTTGTAGAGGTTTTAC
TTGCTTTAAAAAACCTCCCACACCTCCCCCTGAACCTGAAACATAAAATGAATGCAATTGTTGTTGTTAA
CTTGTTTATTGCAGCTTATAATGGTTACAAATAAAGCAATAGCATCACAAATTTCACAAATAAAGCATTT
TTTTCACTGCATTCTAGTTGTGGTTTGTCCAAACTCATCAATGTATCTTATCATGTCTGGATCAACTGGA
TAACTCAAGCTAACCAAAATCATCCCAAACTTCCCACCCCATACCCTATTACCACTGCCAATTACCTGTG
GTTTCATTTACTCTAAACCTGTGATTCCTCTGAATTATTTTCATTTTAAAGAAATTGTATTTGTTAAATA
TGTACTACAAACTTAGTAGTTGGAAGGGCTAATTCACTCCCAAAGAAGACAAGATATCCTTGATCTGTGG
ATCTACCACACACAAGGCTACTTCCCTGATTAGCAGAACTACACACCAGGGCCAGGGGTCAGATATCCAC
TGACCTTTGGATGGTGCTACAAGCTAGTACCAGTTGAGCCAGATAAGGTAGAAGAGGCCAATAAAGGAGA
GAACACCAGCTTGTTACACCCTGTGAGCCTGCATGGGATGGATGACCCGGAGAGAGAAGTGTTAGAGTGG
AGGTTTGACAGCCGCCTAGCATTTCATCACGTGGCCCGAGAGCTGCATCCGGAGTACTTCAAGAACTGCT
GATATCGAGCTTGCTACAAGGGACTTTCCGCTGGGGACTTTCCAGGGAGGCGTGGCCTGGGCGGGACTGG
GGAGTGGCGAGCCCTCAGATCCTGCATATAAGCAGCTGCTTTTTGCCTGTACTGGGTCTCTCTGGTTAGA
CCAGATCTGAGCCTGGGAGCTCTCTGGCTAACTAGGGAACCCACTGCTTAAGCCTCAATAAAGCTTGCCT
TGAGTGCTTCAAGTAGTGTGTGCCCGTCTGTTGTGTGACTCTGGTAACTAGAGATCCCTCAGACCCTTTT
AGTCAGTGTGGAAAATCTCTAGCAGTGGCGCCCGAACAGGGACTTGAAAGCGAAAGGGAAACCAGAGGAG
CTCTCTCGACGCAGGACTCGGCTTGCTGAAGCGCGCACGGCAAGAGGCGAGGGGCGGCGACTGGTGAGTA
CGCCAAAAATTTTGACTAGCGGAGGCTAGAAGGAGAGAGATGGGTGCGAGAGCGTCAGTATTAAGCGGGG
GAGAATTAGATCGCGATGGGAAAAAATTCGGTTAAGGCCAGGGGGAAAGAAAAAATATAAATTAAAACAT
ATAGTATGGGCAAGCAGGGAGCTAGAACGATTCGCAGTTAATCCTGGCCTGTTAGAAACATCAGAAGGCT
GTAGACAAATACTGGGACAGCTACAACCATCCCTTCAGACAGGATCAGAAGAACTTAGATCATTATATAA
TACAGTAGCAACCCTCTATTGTGTGCATCAAAGGATAGAGATAAAAGACACCAAGGAAGCTTTAGACAAG
ATAGAGGAAGAGCAAAACAAAAGTAAGACCACCGCACAGCAAGCGGCCGGCCGCTGATCTTCAGACCTGG
AGGAGGAGATATGAGGGACAATTGGAGAAGTGAATTATATAAATATAAAGTAGTAAAAATTGAACCATTA
GGAGTAGCACCCACCAAGGCAAAGAGAAGAGTGGTGCAGAGAGAAAAAAGAGCAGTGGGAATAGGAGCTT
TGTTCCTTGGGTTCTTGGGAGCAGCAGGAAGCACTATGGGCGCAGCGTCAATGACGCTGACGGTACAGGC
CAGACAATTATTGTCTGGTATAGTGCAGCAGCAGAACAATTTGCTGAGGGCTATTGAGGCGCAACAGCAT
CTGTTGCAACTCACAGTCTGGGGCATCAAGCAGCTCCAGGCAAGAATCCTGGCTGTGGAAAGATACCTAA
AGGATCAACAGCTCCTGGGGATTTGGGGTTGCTCTGGAAAACTCATTTGCACCACTGCTGTGCCTTGGAA
TGCTAGTTGGAGTAATAAATCTCTGGAACAGATTTGGAATCACACGACCTGGATGGAGTGGGACAGAGAA
ATTAACAATTACACAAGCTTAATACACTCCTTAATTGAAGAATCGCAAAACCAGCAAGAAAAGAATGAAC
AAGAATTATTGGAATTAGATAAATGGGCAAGTTTGTGGAATTGGTTTAACATAACAAATTGGCTGTGGTA
TATAAAATTATTCATAATGATAGTAGGAGGCTTGGTAGGTTTAAGAATAGTTTTTGCTGTACTTTCTATA
GTGAATAGAGTTAGGCAGGGATATTCACCATTATCGTTTCAGACCCACCTCCCAACCCCGAGGGGACCCG
ACAGGCCCGAAGGAATAGAAGAAGAAGGTGGAGAGAGAGACAGAGACAGATCCATTCGATTAGTGAA
Features (pLannotate 1.2.2; 35 found; start..end, strand, type, name):
     43..160     +  misc_feature   cPPT/CTS: central polypurine tract and central termination sequence of HIV-1
    197..229     -  misc_feature   MCS (fragment): pBluescript multiple cloning site
    313..720     +  promoter       SFFV promoter: spleen focus-forming virus long terminal repeat (LTR) promoter
    776..3478    +  CDS            BRD4 (fragment) (sequence partly withheld): BRD4_HUMAN - Also known as HUNK1. Experimental evidence at protein level: Swiss-Prot protein existence level 1. [Isoform B]: Acts as a chromatin insulator in the DNA damage response pathway. Inhibits DNA damage response signaling by recruiting the condensin-2 complex to acetylated histones, leading to chromatin structure remodeling, insulating the region from DNA damage response by limiting spreading of histone H2AX/H2A.x phosphorylation. From Homo sapiens (Human).
   3503..4447    +  CDS            miRFP670: miRFP670 is a basic (constitutively fluorescent) near ir fluorescent protein published in 2016, derived from Rhodopseudomonas palustris. It has low acid sensitivity. It requires the cofactor biliverdin for fluorescence.
   4460..5953    +  CDS            CRY2PHR: N-terminal photolyase homology region of Arabidopsis thaliana cryptochrome 2 binds to CIB1 upon exposure to blue light (Kennedy et al., 2010)
   6056..6086    +  misc_feature   MCS (fragment): pUC18/19 multiple cloning site
   6087..6105    +  misc_feature   MCS (fragment): pBluescript multiple cloning site
   6105..6693    +  misc_feature   WPRE: woodchuck hepatitis virus posttranscriptional regulatory element
   6694..6716    +  misc_feature   MCS (fragment): pBluescript multiple cloning site
   6733..6801    +  CDS            nef (fragment): NEF_HV1Z2 - Experimental evidence at protein level: Swiss-Prot protein existence level 1. Extracellular Nef protein targets CD4(+) T-lymphocytes for apoptosis by interacting with CXCR4 surface receptors. From Human immunodeficiency virus type 1 group M subtype D (isolate Z2/CDC-Z34) (HIV-1).
   6803..7036    +  LTR            3' LTR (ΔU3): self-inactivating 3' long terminal repeat (LTR) from HIV-1
   7061..7079    -  promoter       SP6 promoter: promoter for bacteriophage SP6 RNA polymerase
   7307..7586    +  CDS            TcR (fragment): tetracycline efflux protein; tet; confers resistance to tetracycline
   7587..7635    -  misc_feature   bom (fragment): basis of mobility region from pBR322
   7737..7772    -  CDS            rop (fragment): Rop protein, which maintains plasmids at low copy number; rop
   7867..7971    +  promoter       AmpR promoter: bla
   7972..8832    +  CDS            AmpR: β-lactamase; bla; confers resistance to ampicillin, carbenicillin, and related antibiotics
   9003..9591    +  rep_origin     ori: high-copy-number ColE1/pMB1/pBR322/pUC origin of replication
   9774..9830    +  CDS            lacI (fragment): lac repressor; lacI; The lac repressor binds to the lac operator to inhibit transcription in E. coli. This inhibition can be relieved by adding lactose or isopropyl-β-D-thiogalactopyranoside (IPTG).
   9837..10166   +  promoter       SV40 promoter: SV40 enhancer and early promoter
  10366..10485   +  CDS            gpt (fragment): XGPT_ECOLI - Also known as gpp, gxu. Experimental evidence at protein level: Swiss-Prot protein existence level 1. Purine salvage pathway enzyme that catalyzes the transfer of the ribosyl-5-phosphate group from 5-phospho-alpha-D-ribose 1- diphosphate (PRPP) to the N9 position of the 6-oxopurines guanine and xanthine to form the corresponding ribonucleotides GMP (guanosine 5'- monophosphate) and XMP (xanthosine 5'-monophosphate), with the release of PPi. To a lesser extent, also acts on hypoxanthine (PubMed:9100006, PubMed:3886014). Does not ribophosphorylate adenine (PubMed:3886014). From Esch
  10485..10820   +  CDS            gpt (fragment): XGPT_ECOLI - Also known as gpp, gxu. Experimental evidence at protein level: Swiss-Prot protein existence level 1. Purine salvage pathway enzyme that catalyzes the transfer of the ribosyl-5-phosphate group from 5-phospho-alpha-D-ribose 1- diphosphate (PRPP) to the N9 position of the 6-oxopurines guanine and xanthine to form the corresponding ribonucleotides GMP (guanosine 5'- monophosphate) and XMP (xanthosine 5'-monophosphate), with the release of PPi. To a lesser extent, also acts on hypoxanthine (PubMed:9100006, PubMed:3886014). Does not ribophosphorylate adenine (PubMed:3886014). From Esch
  10915..11220   +  CDS            frsA (fragment): FRSA_ECOLI - Also known as yafA. Experimental evidence at protein level: Swiss-Prot protein existence level 1. Catalyzes the hydrolysis of esters (PubMed:15808744). Displays esterase activity toward pNP-butyrate (PubMed:15808744). May stimulate mixed-acid fermentation by acting as a fermentation/respiration switch that down-regulates respiration and up- regulates fermentation rates (PubMed:15169777). From Escherichia coli (strain K12).
  11224..11298   +  CDS            small t antigen (fragment): SV40 (simian virus 40) small t antigen
  11300..11365   +  intron         small t intron: SV40 (simian virus 40) small t antigen intron
  11495..11515   +  CDS            SV40 NLS: nuclear localization signal of SV40 (simian virus 40) large T antigen
  11834..11917   +  CDS            large T antigen (fragment): large T antigen from SV40 (simian virus 40)
  11940..12074   +  polyA_signal   SV40 poly(A) signal: SV40 polyadenylation signal
  12241..12570   +  CDS            nef (fragment): NEF_HV1BR - Experimental evidence at protein level: Swiss-Prot protein existence level 1. Extracellular Nef protein targets CD4(+) T-lymphocytes for apoptosis by interacting with CXCR4 surface receptors (PubMed:14990729). From Human immunodeficiency virus type 1 group M subtype B (isolate BRU/LAI) (HIV-1).
  12618..12875   +  LTR            5' LTR (truncated): truncated 5' long terminal repeat (LTR) from HIV-1
  12922..13047   +  misc_feature   HIV-1 Ψ: packaging signal of human immunodeficiency virus type 1
  13031..13369   +  CDS            HIV-1 gag (fragment): gag protein from human immunodeficiency virus 1; gag
  13544..13777   +  misc_feature   RRE: The Rev response element (RRE) of HIV-1 allows for Rev-dependent mRNA export from the nucleus to the cytoplasm.
  14154..6       +  CDS            Rev (fragment) (across the origin): human immunodeficiency virus 1 (HIV-1) Rev protein; rev; enhances nuclear export of unspliced and incompletely spliced viral mRNAs
