[The description below was written by a language model from this plasmid's Addgene catalogue record and pLannotate feature annotations shown in this document.]
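Description:
pHR-BRD4ΔN-miRFP670-Cry2WT is a lentiviral transfer plasmid of about 14.2 kb, built on the pHR backbone for expression in mammalian cells. It is maintained in E. coli through a high-copy ColE1/pUC-type origin and selected with ampicillin via the β-lactamase gene. The viral portion carries a 5′ HIV-1 LTR, the Ψ packaging signal with a partial gag sequence, the Rev response element, the cPPT/CTS and a self-inactivating ΔU3 3′ LTR. RNA transcribed between the LTRs can therefore be packaged when helper functions are supplied in trans, and the integrated provirus lacks LTR promoter activity. The backbone also retains several legacy elements outside the LTR-flanked region: an SV40 promoter, gpt fragments, SV40 small t intron and poly(A) sequences, and pieces of tetracycline-resistance, rop and lacI genes. These appear only as fragments in the annotation and are not recorded as having a role in the construct.

The payload is a single fusion open reading frame driven by the SFFV LTR promoter and followed by a WPRE, which enhances transcript stability and expression. It encodes human BRD4 lacking amino acids 1–461 (residues 462–1362, described as the disordered portion of the protein). This is fused at its C terminus to the near-infrared, biliverdin-dependent fluorescent protein miRFP670 and then to Arabidopsis Cry2. According to the depositor, this Cry2WT version is the photolyase homology region plus 29 additional C-terminal residues. Cry2 oligomerises under blue light, so illumination can be used to drive self-association of the BRD4 disordered region while miRFP670 reports its localisation. The associated publication concerns liquid nuclear condensates and their mechanical interplay with the genome, which fits use of the construct for light-inducible condensate formation in living cells.
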