Addgene plasmid #122439: pHR-BRD4ΔN-miRFP670-Cry2WT
Purpose: Expresses disordered protein BRD4(462-1362) fused with fluorescent protein miRFP670 and optogenetic protein Cry2WT
Depositing lab: Clifford Brangwynne. Depositing organization: Princeton University. Publication: Liquid Nuclear Condensates Mechanically Sense and Restructure the Genome. Shin Y, Chang YC, Lee DSW, Berry J, Sanders DW, Ronceray P, Wingreen NS, Haataja M, Brangwynne CP. Cell. 2018 Nov 29;175(6):1481-1491.e13. doi: 10.1016/j.cell.2018.10.057. PubMed 30500535.
Backbone
  Vector backbone: pHR
  Backbone size w/o insert (bp): 9000
  Total vector size (bp): 14248
  Vector type: Mammalian Expression, Lentiviral
Growth in bacteria
  Bacterial resistance: Ampicillin, 100 μg/mL
  Growth temperature: 37°C
  Growth strain: NEB Stable
  Copy number: High Copy
Gene/Insert
  Gene/Insert name: BRD4
  Species: H. sapiens (human)
  Insert size (bp): 2703
  Mutation: Deleted amino acids 1-461
  Entrez Gene: BRD4 (a.k.a. CAP, CDLS6, FSHRG4, HUNK1, HUNKI, MCAP)
  Promoter: SFFV
  Tag / fusion protein: miRFP670 (C terminal on insert); Cry2WT (C terminal on insert)
  Cloning method: Ligation Independent Cloning
  Sequencing primers: 5′ n/a; 3′ n/a
Resource information
  A portion of this plasmid was derived from a plasmid made by: BRD4 was from Addgene plasmid #31351 (Rahman et al., Mol. Cell Biol., 2011). miRFP670 was from Addgene plasmid #79987 (Shcherbakova et al., Nat. Commun., 2016).
Terms and licenses: Academic/Nonprofit Terms; Industry Terms: Not Available to Industry
Depositor comments: Our Cry2WT contains an additional 29 amino acids at the C-terminus of Cry2PHR, the same as our previously deposited plasmid Addgene #101223 (Shin et al., Cell, 2017).
How to cite: pHR-BRD4ΔN-miRFP670-Cry2WT was a gift from Clifford Brangwynne (Addgene plasmid # 122439 ; http://n2t.net/addgene:122439 ; RRID:Addgene_122439)
